>Addgene plasmid #188328 | pJJS005 | addgene full sequence | sequence record 370751 | Addgene NGS Result
CACCTAAATTGTAAGCGTTAATATTTTGTTAAAATTCGCGTTAAATTTTTGTTAAATCAGCTCATTTTTT
AACCAATAGGCCGAAATCGGCAAAATCCCTTATAAATCAAAAGAATAGACCGAGATAGGGT
[37 nt withheld, positions 132-168]
AAAGAACGTGGACTCCAACGTCAAAGG
[49 nt withheld, positions 196-244]
T
[91 nt withheld, positions 246-336]
G
[124 nt withheld, positions 338-461]
CCCATTCGCCATTCAGGCTGCGCAACTGTTGGGAAGGGCGATCGGTGCGGGCCTCTTCGCTATTACGCCA
GCTGGCGAAAGGGGGATGTGCTGCAAGGCGATTAAGTTGGGTAACGCCAGGGTTTTCCCAGTCACGACGT
TGTAAAACGACGGCCAGTGAATTGTAATACGACTCACTATAGGGCGAATTGGATGGGATTCTCCGAGACC
GTCGACCTCATGCTCAACCTCCAATCCAACAAGGAGGGATCCGTCGACCTCAAGAACGTCTCCGCCGTCC
CAAAGGAGAAGACCACCCTCAAGGTAAGTTTAAACATATATATACTAACTAACCCTGATTATTTAAATTT
TCAGGACCCATCCAAGCCACCAGCCAAGGCCCAAGTCGTCGGATGGCCACCAGTCCGTAACTACCGTAAG
AACATGATGACCCAACAAAAGACCTCCTCCATGGTCTCCAAGGGAGAGGAGGACAACATGGCCTCCCTCC
CAGCCACCCACGAGCTCCACATCTTCGGATCCATCAACGGAGTCGACTTCGACATGGTCGGACAAGGAAC
CGGAAACCCAAACGACGGATACGAGGAGCTCAACCTCAAGTCCACCAAGGTAAGTTTAAACATATATATA
CTAACTAACCCTGATTATTTAAATTTTCAGGGAGACCTCCAATTCTCCCCATGGATCCTCGTCCCACACA
TCGGATACGGATTCCACCAATACCTCCCATACCCAGACGGAATGTCCCCATTCCAAGCCGCCATGGTCGA
CGGATCCGGATACCAAGTCCACCGTACCATGCAATTCGAGGACGGAGCCTCCCTCACCGTCAACTACCGT
TACACCTACGAGGGATCCCACATCAAGGTAAGTTTAAACAGTTCGGTACTAACTAACCATACATATTTAA
ATTTTCAGGGAGAGGCCCAAGTCAAGGGAACCGGATTCCCAGCCGACGGACCAGTCATGACCAACTCCCT
CACCGCCGCCGACTGGTGCCGTTCCAAGAAGACCTACCCAAACGACAAGGTAAGTTTAAACATGATTTTA
CTAACTAACTAATCTGATTTAAATTTTCAGACCATCATCTCCACCTTCAAGTGGTCCTACACCACCGGAA
ACGGAAAGCGTTACCGTTCCACCGCCCGTACCACCTACACCTTCGCCAAGCCAATGGCCGCCAACTACCT
CAAGAACCAACCAATGTACGTCTTCCGTAAGACCGAGCTCAAGCACTCCAAGACCGAGCTCAACTTCAAG
GAGTGGCAAAAGGCCTTCACCGACGTCATGGGAATGGACGAGCTCTACAAGGGCAGCGGTGGCAGTGGAG
GTACCGGCGGAAGCGGTGCGGTGGAGCTCCAGCTTTTGTTCCCTTTAGTGAGGGTTAATTTCGAGCTTGG
CGTAATCATGGTCATAGCTGTTTCCTGTGTGAAATTGTTATCCGCTCACAATTCCACACAACATACGAGC
CGGAAGCATAAAGTGTAAAGCCTGGGGTGCCTAATGAGTGAGCTAACTCACATTAATTGCGTTGCGCTCA
CTGCCCGCTTTCCAGTCGGGAAACCTGTCGTGCCAGCTGCATTAATGAATCGGCCAACGCGCGGGGAGAG
GCGGTTTGCGTATTGGGCGCTCTTCCGCTTCCTCGCTCACTGACTCGCTGCGCTCGGTCGTTCGGCTGCG
GCGAGCGGTATCAGCTCACTCAAAGGCGGTAATACGGTTATCCACAGAATCAGGGGATAACGCAGGAAAG
AACATGTGAGCAAAAGGCCAGCAAAAGGCCAGGAACCGTAAAAAGGCCGCGTTGCTGGCGTTTTTCCATA
GGCTCCGCCCCCCTGACGAGCATCACAAAAATCGACGCTCAAGTCAGAGGTGGCGAAACCCGACAGGACT
ATAAAGATACCAGGCGTTTCCCCCTGGAAGCTCCCTCGTGCGCTCTCCTGTTCCGACCCTGCCGCTTACC
GGATACCTGTCCGCCTTTCTCCCTTCGGGAAGCGTGGCGCTTTCTCATAGCTCACGCTGTAGGTATCTCA
GTTCGGTGTAGGTCGTTCGCTCCAAGCTGGGCTGTGTGCACGAACCCCCCGTTCAGCCCGACCGCTGCGC
CTTATCCGGTAACTATCGTCTTGAGTCCAACCCGGTAAGACACGACTTATCGCCACTGGCAGCAGCCACT
GGTAACAGGATTAGCAGAGCGAGGTATGTAGGCGGTGCTACAGAGTTCTTGAAGTGGTGGCCTAACTACG
GCTACACTAGAAGAACAGTATTTGGTATCTGCGCTCTGCTGAAGCCAGTTACCTTCGGAAAAAGAGTTGG
TAGCTCTTGATCCGGCAAACAAACCACCGCTGGTAGCGGTGGTTTTTTTGTTTGCAAGCAGCAGATTACG
CGCAGAAAAAAAGGATCTCAAGAAGATCCTTTGATCTTTTCTACGGGGTCTGACGCTCAGTGGAACGAAA
ACTCACGTTAAGGGATTTTGGTCATGAGATTATCAAAAAGGATCTTCACCTAGATCCTTTTAAATTAAAA
ATGAAGTTTTAAATCAATCTAAAGTATATATGAGTAAACTTGGTCTGACAGTTACCAATGCTTAATCAGT
GAGGCACCTATCTCAGCGATCTGTCTATTTCGTTCATCCATAGTTGCCTGACTCCCCGTCGTGTAGATAA
CTACGATACGGGAGGGCTTACCATCTGGCCCCAGTGCTGCAATGATACCGCGAGACCCACGCTCACCGGC
TCCAGATTTATCAGCAATAAACCAGCCAGCCGGAAGGGCCGAGCGCAGAAGTGGTCCTGCAACTTTATCC
GCCTCCATCCAGTCTATTAATTGTTGCCGGGAAGCTAGAGTAAGTAGTTCGCCAGTTAATAGTTTGCGCA
ACGTTGTTGCCATTGCTACAGGCATCGTGGTGTCACGCTCGTCGTTTGGTATGGCTTCATTCAGCTCCGG
TTCCCAACGATCAAGGCGAGTTACATGATCCCCCATGTTGTGCAAAAAAGCGGTTAGCTCCTTCGGTCCT
CCGATCGTTGTCAGAAGTAAGTTGGCCGCAGTGTTATCACTCATGGTTATGGCAGCACTGCATAATTCTC
TTACTGTCATGCCATCCGTAAGATGCTTTTCTGTGACTGGTGAGTACTCAACCAAGTCATTCTGAGAATA
GTGTATGCGGCGACCGAGTTGCTCTTGCCCGGCGTCAATACGGGATAATACCGCGCCACATAGCAGAACT
TTAAAAGTGCTCATCATTGGAAAACGTTCTTCGGGGCGAAAACTCTCAAGGATCTTACCGCTGTTGAGAT
CCAGTTCGATGTAACCCACTCGTGCACCCAACTGATCTTCAGCATCTTTTACTTTCACCAGCGTTTCTGG
GTGAGCAAAAACAGGAAGGCAAAATGCCGCAAAAAAGGGAATAAGGGCGACACGGAAATGTTGAATACTC
ATACTCTTCCTTTTTCAATATTATTGAAGCATTTATCAGGGTTATTGTCTCATGAGCGGATACATATTTG
AATGTATTTAGAAAAATAAACAAATAGGGGTTCCGCGCACATTTCCCCGAAAAGTGC
Features (pLannotate 1.2.2; 13 found; start..end, strand, type, name):
     33..461     -  rep_origin     f1 ori (sequence partly withheld): f1 bacteriophage origin of replication; arrow indicates direction of (+) strand synthesis
    466..623     -  CDS            lacZα (fragment): LacZα fragment of β-galactosidase; lacZ fragment
    626..644     +  promoter       T7 promoter: promoter for bacteriophage T7 RNA polymerase
    657..947     +  CDS            IAA14 (fragment): IAA14_ARATH - Also known as SLR1. Experimental evidence at protein level: Swiss-Prot protein existence level 1. Aux/IAA proteins are short-lived transcriptional factors that function as repressors of early auxin response genes at low auxin concentrations. Repression is thought to result from the interaction with auxin response factors (ARFs), proteins that bind to the auxin- responsive promoter element (AuxRE). Formation of heterodimers with ARF proteins may alter their ability to modulate early auxin response genes expression. From Arabidopsis thaliana (Mouse-ear cress).
    912..1772    +  CDS            mNeonGreen: mNeonGreen is a basic (constitutively fluorescent) green/yellow fluorescent protein published in 2013, derived from Branchiostoma lanceolatum. It is reported to be a very rapidly-maturing monomer with moderate acid sensitivity.
   1833..1851    -  promoter       T3 promoter: promoter for bacteriophage T3 RNA polymerase
   1896..1912    -  protein_bind   lac operator: The lac repressor binds to the lac operator to inhibit transcription in E. coli. This inhibition can be relieved by adding lactose or isopropyl-β-D-thiogalactopyranoside (IPTG). lac repressor encoded by lacI
   1920..1950    -  promoter       lac promoter: promoter for the E. coli lac operon
   1965..1986    -  protein_bind   CAP binding site: CAP binding activates transcription in the presence of cAMP. E. coli catabolite activator protein
   1999..2091    -  CDS            lacI (fragment): lac repressor; lacI; The lac repressor binds to the lac operator to inhibit transcription in E. coli. This inhibition can be relieved by adding lactose or isopropyl-β-D-thiogalactopyranoside (IPTG).
   2274..2862    -  rep_origin     ori: high-copy-number ColE1/pMB1/pBR322/pUC origin of replication
   3033..3893    -  CDS            AmpR: β-lactamase; bla; confers resistance to ampicillin, carbenicillin, and related antibiotics
   3894..3998    -  promoter       AmpR promoter: bla
