[The description below was written by a language model from this plasmid's Addgene catalogue record and pLannotate feature annotations shown in this document.]
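Description:
pJJS005 is a small, high-copy bacterial cloning plasmid built on pBluescript SK (+) that serves as a PCR template rather than as an expression vector in its own right. It is propagated in E. coli through a ColE1/pUC-type origin and selected with ampicillin through the β-lactamase gene and its native promoter. It also retains the usual pBluescript elements: an f1 phage origin, a disrupted lacZα fragment with the lac promoter, operator and CAP site, and T7 and T3 promoters flanking the cloning region. M13 forward and reverse primer sites bracket the insert for sequencing.

The payload, inserted by Gibson assembly, is an approximately 1.2 kb cassette described as mIAA7::mNeonGreen::Linker. It joins the mIAA7 auxin-inducible degron to the green/yellow fluorescent protein mNeonGreen, followed by a linker. The mNeonGreen portion was derived from an earlier C. elegans tagging plasmid. The automated annotation labels the degron region as a fragment of Arabidopsis IAA14. This most likely reflects similarity among Aux/IAA family members, since the catalogue entry identifies the degron as mIAA7. No worm promoter or 3′ UTR is annotated, which fits a design in which the cassette takes its regulation from the targeted locus.

In use, the cassette is amplified with primers carrying homology arms to produce repair templates for homology-directed genome editing in C. elegans. This fuses the tag in frame to an endogenous gene. The tagged protein can then be visualised by fluorescence and conditionally depleted by adding auxin, which generally requires co-expression of a TIR1 F-box protein. The associated publication reports that the mIAA7 degron improves auxin-mediated degradation in the worm.
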