Addgene plasmid #188328: pJJS005
Purpose: PCR template for repair templates to tag a gene with a mNeonGreen and mIAA7 AID degron using homology-directed repair for C. elegans.
Depositing lab: Mike Boxem. Depositing organization: Utrecht University. Publication: The mIAA7 degron improves auxin-mediated degradation in C. elegans. Sepers JJ, Verstappen NHM, Vo AA, Ragle JM, Ruijtenberg S, Ward JD, Boxem M. G3 (Bethesda). 2022 Aug 27. pii: 6677660. doi: 10.1093/g3journal/jkac222. PubMed 36029236.
Backbone
  Vector backbone: pBluescript SK (+)
  Backbone size w/o insert (bp): 2863
  Vector type: Bacterial Expression
Growth in bacteria
  Bacterial resistance: Ampicillin, 100 μg/mL
  Growth temperature: 37°C
  Growth strain: DH5alpha
  Copy number: High Copy
Gene/Insert
  Gene/Insert name: mIAA7::mNeonGreen::Linker
  Species: C. elegans (nematode)
  Insert size (bp): 1155
  Cloning method: Gibson Cloning
  Sequencing primers: 5′ M13 forward; 3′ M13 reverse
Resource information
  A portion of this plasmid was derived from a plasmid made by: mNG origin: pDD346 (Addgene #133311)
Terms and licenses: Academic/Nonprofit Terms; Industry Terms: Not Available to Industry
How to cite: pJJS005 was a gift from Mike Boxem (Addgene plasmid # 188328 ; http://n2t.net/addgene:188328 ; RRID:Addgene_188328)
