>Addgene plasmid #188328 | pJJS005 | depositor partial sequence | sequence record 365661 | mIAA7 degron
GGATTCTCCGAGACCGTCGACCTCATGCTCAACCTCCAATCCAACAAGGAGGGATCCGTCGACCTCAAGA
ACGTCTCCGCCGTCCCAAAGGAGAAGACCACCCTCAAGGTAAGTTTAAACATATATATACTAACTAACCC
TGATTATTTAAATTTTCAGGACCCATCCAAGCCACCAGCCAAGGCCCAAGTCGTCGGATGGCCACCAGTC
CGTAACTACCGTAAGAACATGATGACCCAACAAAAGACCTCCTCC
