>Addgene plasmid #188328 | pJJS005 | depositor partial sequence | sequence record 365662 | mNeonGreen
ATGGTCTCCAAGGGAGAGGAGGACAACATGGCCTCCCTCCCAGCCACCCACGAGCTCCACATCTTCGGAT
CCATCAACGGAGTCGACTTCGACATGGTCGGACAAGGAACCGGAAACCCAAACGACGGATACGAGGAGCT
CAACCTCAAGTCCACCAAGGTAAGTTTAAACATATATATACTAACTAACCCTGATTATTTAAATTTTCAG
GGAGACCTCCAATTCTCCCCATGGATCCTCGTCCCACACATCGGATACGGATTCCACCAATACCTCCCAT
ACCCAGACGGAATGTCCCCATTCCAAGCCGCCATGGTCGACGGATCCGGATACCAAGTCCACCGTACCAT
GCAATTCGAGGACGGAGCCTCCCTCACCGTCAACTACCGTTACACCTACGAGGGATCCCACATCAAGGTA
AGTTTAAACAGTTCGGTACTAACTAACCATACATATTTAAATTTTCAGGGAGAGGCCCAAGTCAAGGGAA
CCGGATTCCCAGCCGACGGACCAGTCATGACCAACTCCCTCACCGCCGCCGACTGGTGCCGTTCCAAGAA
GACCTACCCAAACGACAAGGTAAGTTTAAACATGATTTTACTAACTAACTAATCTGATTTAAATTTTCAG
ACCATCATCTCCACCTTCAAGTGGTCCTACACCACCGGAAACGGAAAGCGTTACCGTTCCACCGCCCGTA
CCACCTACACCTTCGCCAAGCCAATGGCCGCCAACTACCTCAAGAACCAACCAATGTACGTCTTCCGTAA
GACCGAGCTCAAGCACTCCAAGACCGAGCTCAACTTCAAGGAGTGGCAAAAGGCCTTCACCGACGTCATG
GGAATGGACGAGCTCTACAAG
